Addgene plasmid #50827: miR-34aM1
Purpose: luciferase reporter for human miR-34a
Depositing lab: Yun Bai & Xueqing Xu. Depositing organization: Army Medical University. Publication: Transcriptional activation of microRNA-34a by NF-kappa B in human esophageal cancer cells. Li J, Wang K, Chen X, Meng H, Song M, Wang Y, Xu X, Bai Y. BMC Mol Biol. 2012 Jan 31;13:4. 10.1186/1471-2199-13-4 PubMed 22292433.
Backbone
  Vector backbone: pGL3-Basic
  Backbone manufacturer: Promega
  Backbone size w/o insert (bp): 4818
  Total vector size (bp): 6084
  Vector type: Mammalian Expression, Luciferase
Growth in bacteria
  Bacterial resistance: Ampicillin, 100 μg/mL
  Growth temperature: 37°C
  Growth strain: DH5alpha
  Copy number: High Copy
Gene/Insert
  Gene/Insert name: miR-34A promoter M1 (alt names: MIR34A; miR-34A)
  Species: H. sapiens (human)
  Insert size (bp): 1266
  Mutation: first NF-kB binding site mutated, (-539)
  Entrez Gene: MIR34A (a.k.a. MIRN34A, miRNA34A, mir-34, mir-34a)
  Promoter: miR34a
  Tag / fusion protein: luciferase (C terminal on backbone)
  Cloning method: Restriction Enzyme; 5′ cloning site XhoI (not destroyed); 3′ cloning site HindIII (not destroyed)
  Sequencing primers: 5′ RVprimer3; 3′ LucNrev
Terms and licenses: Academic/Nonprofit Terms; Industry Terms: Not Available to Industry
How to cite: miR-34aM1 was a gift from Yun Bai & Xueqing Xu (Addgene plasmid # 50827 ; http://n2t.net/addgene:50827 ; RRID:Addgene_50827)
