[The description below was written by a language model from this plasmid's Addgene catalogue record.]
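Description:
miR-34aM1 is a promoter-reporter plasmid built on pGL3-Basic, a promoterless and enhancerless firefly luciferase vector intended for transient transfection into mammalian cells. It is maintained in E. coli as a high-copy plasmid under ampicillin selection. The backbone accounts for about 4.8 kb of the roughly 6.1 kb total. No feature table accompanies the record, so the exact positions of backbone elements are not documented here.

The insert is a 1,266 bp fragment of the human MIR34A promoter region, cloned between the XhoI and HindIII sites of the polylinker, both of which remain intact, so that it sits directly upstream of the luciferase coding sequence. Because pGL3-Basic provides no promoter of its own, luciferase output depends on the transcriptional activity of the inserted fragment. The catalogue lists luciferase as a C-terminal "tag", but since the insert is a promoter rather than a coding sequence, this is best read as a transcriptional reporter arrangement and not a protein fusion. The "M1" designation marks a mutant version in which the first NF-κB binding site, recorded at position -539, has been mutated.

The construct reports on transcriptional regulation of miR-34a. The associated study concerns activation of miR-34a by NF-κB in human esophageal cancer cells. Comparing the activity of this site-mutated promoter with a wild-type counterpart, or with other site mutants, would test how much this particular NF-κB element contributes to promoter activity. The record does not describe those companion constructs.
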