>Addgene plasmid #50827 | miR-34aM1 | addgene partial sequence | sequence record 79699 | RVprimer3 5'-CTAGCAAAATAGGCTGTCCC-3'
TTTCTCTATCGATAGGTACCGAGCTCTTACGCGTGCTAGCCCGGGCTCGAGTGCCGGTTCCTGGCTTTAG
AAGTCCTTTCGCATCTTGTTGAATCCGGGGCTGCATTGGCCCTCCGAGCTCTCCGGACTGGCAACGTCGC
AGAGACAACAGGTCCTGACCCGGGACAGACCCCACACCCGCGTCCAGGACGTGGGTTTCTTCCCTCTTCC
AGGCGAGAGGCCCTCGGACTGGGCGTCGCGGCGAGCCCCCCGTGGTTTCTGTTTGCTTTTGTACGGTCCC
CCTTCCCCCCACCACCCTGTCCCGGCCCCACCCGGGCCTTGGTCCCACCGCGAAGGGGCGACGAGTCGCC
GGAAGGGTCGCGATGGCCGGGGAGTCCGGGACCTCGGCTCTGGGTAGGCGCGCCCCGCGACCCAGCGGCG
GCGTGGGCGAGGGGCGCTGCGCAAACTACGCGCTCTCGCTGGGGAAACGCCAGCCCAGGCGGGCGGCGGC
GGTGAAGGGGATGAGGACCAGGACCCCGTGCCCGGCGGGACTGGCCCCGCACCCCACGCCGCCCCCCTGC
GGTGCGCACCGCATCTGCGCCCTAGGCCGAGGCCAGGCTCCGACCCCTCCCCCGCACCGACGTGATTCGG
ATCGCGCGGTGCTGGCGCCGCCTTCATGCGCCCTGCCTGGCCCCCACCTGGTCCTCTTTCCTTTTCAGGT
GGAGGAGATGCCGCTGTCCCGTCGGTCTGGGGACAGCCCAGCTCCCCGGATCCCGGGCTGGAGAGACGCG
TCGCGGCCCCGGGGCCTGGTGGCACGAGCAGGAAGGAGGACCCGGCGGCGGGCTCTGCCTGGG
