>Addgene plasmid #50827 | miR-34aM1 | depositor partial sequence | sequence record 81797 | miR-34aM1
GTGCCGGTTCCTGGCTTTAGAAGTCCTTTCGCATCTTGTTGAATCCGGGGCTGCATTGGCCCTCCGAGCT
CTCCGGACTGGCAACGTCGCAGAGACAACAGGTCCTGACCCGGGACAGACCCCACACCCGCGTCCAGGAC
GTGGGTTTCTTCCCTCTTCCAGGCGAGAGGCCCTCGGACTGGGCGTCGCGGCGAGCCCCCCGTGGTTTCT
GTTTGCTTTTGTACGGTCCCCCTTCCCCCCACCACCCTGTCCCGGCCCCACCCGGGCCTTGGTCCCACCG
CGAAGGGGCGACGAGTCGCCGGAAGGGTCGCGATGGCCGGGGAGTCCGGGACCTCGGCTCTGGGTAGGCG
CGCCCCGCGACCCAGCGGCGGCGTGGGCGAGGGGCGCTGCGCAAACTACGCGCTCTCGCTGGGGAAACGC
CAGCCCAGGCGGGCGGCGGCGGTGAAGGGGATGAGGACCAGGACCCCGTGCCCGGCGGGACTGGCCCCGC
ACCCCACGCCGCCCCCCTGCGGTGCGCACCGCATCTGCGCCCTAGGCCGAGGCCAGGCTCCGACCCCTCC
CCCGCACCGACGTGATTCGGATCGCGCGGTGCTGGCGCCGCCTTCATGCGCCCTGCCTGGCCCCCACCTG
GTCCTCTTTCCTTTTCAGGTGGAGGAGATGCCGCTGTCCCGTCGGTCTGGGGACAGCCCAGCTCCCCGGA
TCCCGGGCTGGAGAGACGCGTCGCGGCCCCGGGGCCTGGTGGCACGAGCAGGAAGGAGGACCCGGCGGCG
GGCTCTGCCTGGGCTTGCCTGGGCTTGTTCCGAGCCGGGCTGCTTCTCGGTGACCACGCAGATCGGGGGC
ATTTGGAGATTTTGCGGGAGTCCTGCAGCCAAGCTCCGGGGCAGGAGAGGCCTGGAAGCCTGCACTACCT
GCTCGCCCCGTCCCAGCATGCACCCAGGTAAACGCTTGTGTTTCTCAGTCCGTGCGAAAGTTTGCAAAGA
AGGAGGCGGGAACTAGACCAACAACTTTAATAATCATAGTCATAATAATGAAAACCCTGTTCAATTGTGT
AGCCTCCGTAAGGGGAAGAATTTCCAAGAAGCAACAAAATGTTCTTTGATTTCATAATCTCTGGGGAGAA
AGGATTCCTTTTTTGGGGTTTTGCTCGGCTAGTTCTTTCTTCCCTCCTCTATCTCCAGCGTGGGGCGAGG
AAGGCCGACTGGTTCATGGGTGGCAAATGGGGACCCTGGCTCTCTTGCGCTGCTGGCCACGGTGATATTG
CAGCAA
