>Addgene plasmid #50827 | miR-34aM1 | addgene partial sequence | sequence record 82542 | LucNRev 5'-CCTTATGCAGTTGCTCTCC-3'
GAATGGCGCCGGGCCTTTCTTTATGTTTTTGGCGTCTTCCATGGTGGCTTTACCAACAGTACCGGAATGC
CAAGCTTGCTGCAATATCACCGTGGCCAGCAGCGCAAGAGAGCCAGGGTCCCCATTTGCCACCCATGAAC
CAGTCGGCCTTCCTCGCCCCACGCTGGAGATAGAGGAGGGAAGAAAGAACTAGCCGAGCAAAACCCCAAA
AAAGGAATCCTTTCTCCCCAGAGATTATGAAATCAAAGAACATTTTGTTGCTTCTTGGAAATTCTTCCCC
TTACGGAGGCTACACAATTGAACAGGGTTTTCATTATTATGACTATGATTATTAAAGTTGTTGGTCTAGT
TCCCGCCTCCTTCTTTGCAAACTTTCGCACGGACTGAGAAACACAAGCGTTTACCTGGGTGCATGCTGGG
ACGGGGCGAGCAGGTAGTGCAGGCTTCCAGGCCTCTCCTGCCCCGGAGCTTGGCTGCAGGACTCCCGCAA
AATCTCCAAATGCCCCCGATCTGCGTGGTCACCGAGAAGCAGCCCGGCTCGGAACAAGCCCAGGCAAGCC
CAGGCAGAGCCCGCCGCCGGGTCCTCCTTCCTGCTCGTGCCACCAGGCCCCGGGGCCGCGACGCGTCTCT
CCAGCCCGGGATCCGGGGAGCTGGGCTGTCCCCAGACCGACGGGACAGCGGCATCTCCTCCACCTGAAAA
GGAAAGAGGACCAGGTGGGGGCCAGGCAGGGCGCATGAAGGCGGCGCCAGCACCGCGCGATCCGAATCAC
GTCGGTGCGGGGGAGGGGTCGGAGCCTGGCCTCGGCCTAGGGCGCAGATGCGGTGCGCACCGCAGGGGGG
CGGCGTGGGGTGCGGGG
